>Addgene plasmid #177324 | pBT009.J3.RFP | depositor full sequence | sequence record 344981 | pBT009.J3.RFP sequence 3753 bps
GCAGAAGTGGTCCTGCAACTTTATCCGCCTCCATCCAGTCTATTAATTGTTGCCGGGAAGCTAGAGTAAG
TAGTTCGCCAGTTAATAGTTTGCGCAACGTTGTTGCCATTGCTACAGGCATCGTGGTGTCACGCTCGTCG
TTTGGTATGGCTTCATTCAGCTCCGGTTCCCAACGATCAAGGCGAGTTACATGATCCCCCATGTTGTGCA
AAAAAGCGGTTAGCTCCTTCGGTCCTCCGATCGTTGTCAGAAGTAAGTTGGCCGCAGTGTTATCACTCAT
GGTTATGGCAGCACTGCATAATTCTCTTACTGTCATGCCATCCGTAAGATGCTTTTCTGTGACTGGTGAG
TACTCAACCAAGTCATTCTGAGAATAGTGTATGCGGCGACCGAGTTGCTCTTGCCCGGCGTCAATACGGG
ATAATACCGCGCCACATAGCAGAACTTTAAAAGTGCTCATCATTGGAAAACGTTCTTCGGGGCGAAAACT
CTCAAGGATCTTACCGCTGTTGAGATCCAGTTCGATGTAACCCACTCGTGCACCCAACTGATCTTCAGCA
TCTTTTACTTTCACCAGCGTTTCTGGGTGAGCAAAAACAGGAAGGCAAAATGCCGCAAAAAAGGGAATAA
GGGCGACACGGAAATGTTGAATACTCATACTCTTCCTTTTTCAATATTATTGAAGCATTTATCAGGGTTA
TTGTCTCATGAGCGGATACATATTTGAATGTATTTAGAAAAATAAACAAATAGGGGTTCCGCGCACATTT
CCCCGAAAAGTGCCACCTGACGTCTAAGAAACCATTATTATCATGACATTAACCTATAAAAATAGGCGTA
TCACGAGGCCCTTTCGTCTTCAAGAATTCTGGCGAATCCTCTGACCAGCCAGAAAACGACCTTTCTGTGG
TGAAACCGGATGCTGCAATTCAGAGCGGCAGCAAGTGGGGGACAGCAGAAGACCTGACCGCCGCAGAGTG
GATGTTTGACATGGTGAAGACTATCGCACCATCAGCCAGAAAACCGAATTTTGCTGGGTGGGCTAACGAT
ATCCGCCTGATGCGTGAACGTGACGGACGTAACCACCGCGACATGTGTGTGCTGTTCCGCTGGGCATGCC
AGGACAACTTCTGGTCCGGTAACGTGCTGAGCCCGGCCAAGCTTAGCCCGAAAAGTGCCACCTGTGGCAA
TTCCGACGTCAGCATTTGCGATCATTCACGCAGCGCTTATTCAGTTGCTCACTGCGATGTCATAATCATC
GCTACGAGCTGTGAAAGATGCATAAAGCTCGTACGACGCGTTCGCTCGTCTCCTCACTTCTCCTACGGAG
CGTTCTGGACACAACGTCGTCTTGAAGTTGCGATTATAGATTGACAGCTAGCTCAGTCCTAGGGATTGTG
CTAGCGAATTCATTAAAGAGGAGAAAGGTACCATGGCGAGTAGCGAAGACGTTATCAAAGAGTTCATGCG
TTTCAAAGTTCGTATGGAAGGTTCCGTTAACGGTCACGAGTTCGAAATCGAAGGTGAAGGTGAAGGTCGT
CCGTACGAAGGTACCCAGACCGCTAAACTGAAAGTTACCAAAGGTGGTCCGCTGCCGTTCGCTTGGGACA
TCCTGTCCCCGCAGTTCCAGTACGGTTCCAAAGCTTACGTTAAACACCCGGCTGACATCCCGGACTACCT
GAAACTGTCCTTCCCGGAAGGTTTCAAATGGGAACGTGTTATGAACTTCGAAGACGGTGGTGTTGTTACC
GTTACCCAGGACTCCTCCCTGCAAGACGGTGAGTTCATCTACAAAGTTAAACTGCGTGGTACCAACTTCC
CGTCCGACGGTCCGGTTATGCAGAAAAAAACCATGGGTTGGGAAGCTTCCACCGAACGTATGTACCCGGA
AGACGGTGCTCTGAAAGGTGAAATCAAAATGCGTCTGAAACTGAAAGACGGTGGTCACTACGACGCTGAA
GTTAAAACCACCTACATGGCTAAAAAACCGGTTCAGCTGCCGGGTGCTTACAAAACCGACATCAAACTGG
ACATCACCTCCCACAACGAAGACTACACCATCGTTGAACAGTACGAACGTGCTGAAGGTCGTCACTCCAC
CGGTGCTTAAGGATCCAAACTCGAGTAAGGATCTGTGCTTTTTTTAACGCATGAGAAAGCCCCCGGAAGA
TCACCTTCCGGGGGCTTTTTTATTGCGCGGATCCTTACTCCGTCGACAAGCTTGCGGCCGCACTCGAGGA
ATTCGACTCAATTAGTTCAGTCAGTTTCAGGATATTAGTCATCTCTACATTGATTATGAGTATTCAGAAA
TTCCTTAAATATTCTGACAAATGCTCTTTCCCTAAACTCCCCCCATAAAAAAACCCGCCGAAGCGGGTTT
TTACGTTATTTGCGGATTAACGATTACTCGTTATCAGAACCGCCCAGACCTGCGTTCAGCAGTTCTGCCA
GGCTGGCAGATGCGTCTTCCGAATTGATCCGTCGACCGATGCCCTTGAGAGCCTTCAACCCAGTCAGCTC
CTTCCGGTGGGCGCGGGGCATGACTATCGTCGCCGCACTTATGACTGTCTTCTTTATCATGCAACTCGTA
GGACAGGTGCCGGCAGCGCTCTTCCGCTTCCTCGCTCACTGACTCGCTGCGCTCGGTCGTTCGGCTGCGG
CGAGCGGTATCAGCTCACTCAAAGGCGGTAATACGGTTATCCACAGAATCAGGGGATAACGCAGGAAAGA
ACATGTGAGCAAAAGGCCAGCAAAAGGCCAGGAACCGTAAAAAGGCCGCGTTGCTGGCGTTTTTCCATAG
GCTCCGCCCCCCTGACGAGCATCACAAAAATCGACGCTCAAGTCAGAGGTGGCGAAACCCGACAGGACTA
TAAAGATACCAGGCGTTTCCCCCTGGAAGCTCCCTCGTGCGCTCTCCTGTTCCGACCCTGCCGCTTACCG
GATACCTGTCCGCCTTTCTCCCTTCGGGAAGCGTGGCGCTTTCTCAATGCTCACGCTGTAGGTATCTCAG
TTCGGTGTAGGTCGTTCGCTCCAAGCTGGGCTGTGTGCACGAACCCCCCGTTCAGCCCGACCGCTGCGCC
TTATCCGGTAACTATCGTCTTGAGTCCAACCCGGTAAGACACGACTTATCGCCACTGGCAGCAGCCACTG
GTAACAGGATTAGCAGAGCGAGGTATGTAGGCGGTGCTACAGAGTTCTTGAAGTGGTGGCCTAACTACGG
CTACACTAGAAGGACAGTATTTGGTATCTGCGCTCTGCTGAAGCCAGTTACCTTCGGAAAAAGAGTTGGT
AGCTCTTGATCCGGCAAACAAACCACCGCTGGTAGCGGTGGTTTTTTTGTTTGCAAGCAGCAGATTACGC
GCAGAAAAAAAGGATCTCAAGAAGATCCTTTGATCTTTTCTACGGGGTCTGACGCTCAGTGGAACGAAAA
CTCACGTTAAGGGATTTTGGTCATGAGATTATCAAAAAGGATCTTCACCTAGATCCTTTTAAATTAAAAA
TGAAGTTTTAAATCAATCTAAAGTATATATGAGTAAACTTGGTCTGACAGTTACCAATGCTTAATCAGTG
AGGCACCTATCTCAGCGATCTGTCTATTTCGTTCATCCATAGTTGCCTGACTCCCCGTCGTGTAGATAAC
TACGATACGGGAGGGCTTACCATCTGGCCCCAGTGCTGCAATGATACCGCGAGACCCACGCTCACCGGCT
CCAGATTTATCAGCAATAAACCAGCCAGCCGGAAGGGCCGAGC
Features (pLannotate 1.2.2; 7 found; start..end, strand, type, name):
    659..763     -  promoter       AmpR promoter: bla
    865..1173    +  CDS            O (fragment): VRPO_LAMBD - Protein inferred from homology: Swiss-Prot protein existence level 3. Necessary for the bidirectional replication of DNA. It interacts with the ori (origin of replication) region of the genome during the initiation of replication. From Escherichia phage lambda (Bacteriophage lambda).
   1371..1393    +  promoter       J23119(SpeI) promoter (fragment): bacterial promoter (Registry of Standard Biological Parts BBa J23119) modified to end with an SpeI site
   1433..2110    +  CDS            mRFP1: monomeric derivative of DsRed (Campbell et al., 2002)
   2480..2612    +  CDS            TcR (fragment): tetracycline efflux protein; tet; confers resistance to tetracycline
   2792..3380    -  rep_origin     ori: high-copy-number ColE1/pMB1/pBR322/pUC origin of replication
   3551..658     -  CDS            AmpR (across the origin): β-lactamase; bla; confers resistance to ampicillin, carbenicillin, and related antibiotics
