>Addgene plasmid #177324 | pBT009.J3.RFP | addgene full sequence | sequence record 353901 | Addgene NGS Result
GCAGAAGTGGTCCTGCAACTTTATCCGCCTCCATCCAGTCTATTAATTGTTGCCGGGAAGCTAGAGTAAG
TAGTTCGCCAGTTAATAGTTTGCGCAACGTTGTTGCCATTGCTACAGGCATCGTGGTGTCACGCTCGTCG
TTTGGTATGGCTTCATTCAGCTCCGGTTCCCAACGATCAAGGCGAGTTACATGATCCCCCATGTTGTGCA
AAAAAGCGGTTAGCTCCTTCGGTCCTCCGATCGTTGTCAGAAGTAAGTTGGCCGCAGTGTTATCACTCAT
GGTTATGGCAGCACTGCATAATTCTCTTACTGTCATGCCATCCGTAAGATGCTTTTCTGTGACTGGTGAG
TACTCAACCAAGTCATTCTGAGAATAGTGTATGCGGCGACCGAGTTGCTCTTGCCCGGCGTCAACACGGG
ATAATACCGCGCCACATAGCAGAACTTTAAAAGTGCTCATCATTGGAAAACGTTCTTCGGGGCGAAAACT
CTCAAGGATCTTACCGCTGTTGAGATCCAGTTCGATGTAACCCACTCGTGCACCCAACTGATCTTCAGCA
TCTTTTACTTTCACCAGCGTTTCTGGGTGAGCAAAAACAGGAAGGCAAAATGCCGCAAAAAAGGGAATAA
GGGCGACACGGAAATGTTGAATACTCATACTCTTCCTTTTTCAATATTATTGAAGCATTTATCAGGGTTA
TTGTCTCATGAGCGGATACATATTTGAATGTATTTAGAAAAATAAACAAATAGGGGTTCCGCGCACATTT
CCCCGAAAAGTGCCACCTGACGTCTAAGAAACCATTATTATCATGACATTAACCTATAAAAATAGGCGTA
TCACGAGGCCCTTTCGTCTTCAAGAATTCTGGCGAATCCTCTGACCAGCCAGAAAACGACCTTTCTGTGG
TGAAACCGGATGCTGCAATTCAGAGCGCCAGCAAGTGGGGGACAGCAGAAGACCTGACCGCCGCAGAGTG
GATGTTTGACATGGTGAAGACTATCGCACCATCAGCCAGAAAACCGAATTTTGCTGGGTGGGCTAACGAT
ATCCGCCTGATGCGTGAACGTGACGGACGTAACCACCGCGACATGTGTGTGCTGTTCCGCTGGGCATGCC
AGGACAACTTCTGGTCCGGTAACGTGCTGAGCCCGGCCAAGCTTAGCCCGAAAAGTGCCACCTGTGGCAA
TTCCGACGTCAGCATTTGCGATCATTCACGCAGCGCTTATTCAGTTGCTCACTGCGATGTCATAATCATC
GCTACGAGCTGTGAAAGATGCATAAAGCTCGTACGACGCGTTCGCTCGTCTCCTCACTTCTCCTACGGAG
CGTTCTGGACACAACGTCGTCTTGAAGTTGCGATTATAGATTGACAGCTAGCTCAGTCCTAGGGATTGTG
CTAGCGAATTCATTAAAGAGGAGAAAGGTACCATGGCGAGTAGCGAAGACGTTATCAAAGAGTTCATGCG
TTTCAAAGTTCGTATGGAAGGTTCCGTTAACGGTCACGAGTTCGAAATCGAAGGTGAAGGTGAAGGTCGT
CCGTACGAAGGTACCCAGACCGCTAAACTGAAAGTTACCAAAGGTGGTCCGCTGCCGTTCGCTTGGGACA
TCCTGTCCCCGCAGTTCCAGTACGGTTCCAAAGCTTACGTTAAACACCCGGCTGACATCCCGGACTACCT
GAAACTGTCCTTCCCGGAAGGTTTCAAATGGGAACGTGTTATGAACTTCGAAGACGGTGGTGTTGTTACC
GTTACCCAGGACTCCTCCCTGCAAGACGGTGAGTTCATCTACAAAGTTAAACTGCGTGGTACCAACTTCC
CGTCCGACGGTCCGGTTATGCAGAAAAAAACCATGGGTTGGGAAGCTTCCACCGAACGTATGTACCCGGA
AGACGGTGCTCTGAAAGGTGAAATCAAAATGCGTCTGAAACTGAAAGACGGTGGTCACTACGACGCTGAA
GTTAAAACCACCTACATGGCTAAAAAACCGGTTCAGCTGCCGGGTGCTTACAAAACCGACATCAAACTGG
ACATCACCTCCCACAACGAAGACTACACCATCGTTGAACAGTACGAACGTGCTGAAGGTCGTCACTCCAC
CGGTGCTTAAGGATCCAAACTCGAGTAAGGATCTGTGCTTTTTTTAACGCATGAGAAAGCCCCCGGAAGA
TCACCTTCCGGGGGCTTTTTTATTGCGCGGATCCTTACTCCGTCGACAAGCTTGCGGCCGCACTCGAGGA
ATTCCGACTCAATTAGTTCAGTCAGTTTCAGGATATTAGTCATCTCTACATTGATTATGAGTATTCAGAA
ATTCCTTAAATATTCTGACAAATGCTCTTTCCCTAAACTCCCCCCATAAAAAAACCCGCCGAAGCGGGTT
TTTACGTTATTTGCGGATTAACGATTACTCGTTATCAGAACCGCCCAGACCTGCGTTCAGCAGTTCTGCC
AGGCTGGCAGATGCGTCTTCCGGAATTGATCCGTCGACCGATGCCCTTGAGAGCCTTCAACCCAGTCAGC
TCCTTCCGGTGGGCGCGGGGCATGACTATCGTCGCCGCACTTATGACTGTCTTCTTTATCATGCAACTCG
TAGGACAGGTGCCGGCAGCGCTCTTCCGCTTCCTCGCTCACTGACTCGCTGCGCTCGGTCGTTCGGCTGC
GGCGAGCGGTATCAGCTCACTCAAAGGCGGTAATACGGTTATCCACAGAATCAGGGGATAACGCAGGAAA
GAACATGTGAGCAAAAGGCCAGCAAAAGGCCAGGAACCGTAAAAAGGCCGCGTTGCTGGCGTTTTTCCAT
AGGCTCCGCCCCCCTGACGAGCATCACAAAAATCGACGCTCAAGTCAGAGGTGGCGAAACCCGACAGGAC
TATAAAGATACCAGGCGTTTCCCCCTGGAAGCTCCCTCGTGCGCTCTCCTGTTCCGACCCTGCCGCTTAC
CGGATACCTGTCCGCCTTTCTCCCTTCGGGAAGCGTGGCGCTTTCTCATAGCTCACGCTGTAGGTATCTC
AGTTCGGTGTAGGTCGTTCGCTCCAAGCTGGGCTGTGTGCACGAACCCCCCGTTCAGCCCGACCGCTGCG
CCTTATCCGGTAACTATCGTCTTGAGTCCAACCCGGTAAGACACGACTTATCGCCACTGGCAGCAGCCAC
TGGTAACAGGATTAGCAGAGCGAGGTATGTAGGCGGTGCTACAGAGTTCTTGAAGTGGTGGCCTAACTAC
GGCTACACTAGAAGAACAGTATTTGGTATCTGCGCTCTGCTGAAGCCAGTTACCTTCGGAAAAAGAGTTG
GTAGCTCTTGATCCGGCAAACAAACCACCGCTGGTAGCGGTGGTTTTTTTGTTTGCAAGCAGCAGATTAC
GCGCAGAAAAAAAGGATCTCAAGAAGATCCTTTGATCTTTTCTACGGGGTCTGACGCTCAGTGGAACGAA
AACTCACGTTAAGGGATTTTGGTCATGAGATTATCAAAAAGGATCTTCACCTAGATCCTTTTAAATTAAA
AATGAAGTTTTAAATCAATCTAAAGTATATATGAGTAAACTTGGTCTGACAGTTACCAATGCTTAATCAG
TGAGGCACCTATCTCAGCGATCTGTCTATTTCGTTCATCCATAGTTGCCTGACTCCCCGTCGTGTAGATA
ACTACGATACGGGAGGGCTTACCATCTGGCCCCAGTGCTGCAATGATACCGCGAGACCCACGCTCACCGG
CTCCAGATTTATCAGCAATAAACCAGCCAGCCGGAAGGGCCGAGC
Features (pLannotate 1.2.2; 7 found; start..end, strand, type, name):
    659..763     -  promoter       AmpR promoter: bla
    865..1173    +  CDS            O (fragment): VRPO_LAMBD - Protein inferred from homology: Swiss-Prot protein existence level 3. Necessary for the bidirectional replication of DNA. It interacts with the ori (origin of replication) region of the genome during the initiation of replication. From Escherichia phage lambda (Bacteriophage lambda).
   1371..1393    +  promoter       J23119(SpeI) promoter (fragment): bacterial promoter (Registry of Standard Biological Parts BBa J23119) modified to end with an SpeI site
   1433..2110    +  CDS            mRFP1: monomeric derivative of DsRed (Campbell et al., 2002)
   2482..2614    +  CDS            TcR (fragment): tetracycline efflux protein; tet; confers resistance to tetracycline
   2794..3382    -  rep_origin     ori: high-copy-number ColE1/pMB1/pBR322/pUC origin of replication
   3553..658     -  CDS            AmpR (across the origin): β-lactamase; bla; confers resistance to ampicillin, carbenicillin, and related antibiotics
