[The description below was written by a language model from this plasmid's Addgene catalogue record and pLannotate feature annotations shown in this document.]
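Description:
pBT009.J3.RFP is a small bacterial reporter plasmid of about 3.75 kb, built on a ColE1-type backbone and intended for use in E. coli. It replicates from a ColE1/pMB1-family origin. The annotation tool labels this origin high-copy, although the catalogue entry lists copy number as unknown. Selection is with ampicillin, through a β-lactamase gene driven by its native bla promoter. The NGS-verified and depositor-supplied sequence records differ by only two nucleotides in length and carry the same set of annotated features.

The payload is mRFP1, a monomeric red fluorescent protein derived from DsRed, and the stated purpose is "activatable RFP expression". Just upstream of the reporter, the annotation detects only a short partial match to the J23119 family of synthetic constitutive bacterial promoters. This suggests a related minimal promoter rather than the full-strength part, but the record does not name the promoter. A fragment of the phage lambda O gene lies further upstream, and a short fragment of the tetracycline resistance gene lies downstream of mRFP1. Neither is a complete coding sequence, so they are probably non-functional spacer or legacy sequence. The "J3" in the name may refer to an upstream target site, although the record does not define it.

The associated publication concerns multi-layer CRISPR activation and interference circuits in cell-free and bacterial systems. In that context the plasmid most plausibly serves as an output reporter, with weak basal RFP expression that rises when a CRISPRa activator is guided to the region upstream of the promoter. The plasmid itself carries no annotated guide RNA, Cas protein or activator, so these would have to be supplied from other constructs.
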