Addgene plasmid #177324: pBT009.J3.RFP
Purpose: Activatable RFP expression
Depositing lab: James Carothers. Depositing organization: University of Washington. Publication: Multi-layer CRISPRa/i circuits for dynamic genetic programs in cell-free and bacterial systems. Tickman BI, Burbano DA, Chavali VP, Kiattisewee C, Fontana J, Khakimzhan A, Noireaux V, Zalatan JG, Carothers JM. Cell Syst. 2021 Nov 17. pii: S2405-4712(21)00419-1. doi: 10.1016/j.cels.2021.10.008. PubMed 34800362.
Backbone
  Vector backbone: ColE1
Growth in bacteria
  Bacterial resistance: Ampicillin, 100 μg/mL
  Growth temperature: 37°C
  Growth strain: DH5alpha
  Copy number: Unknown
Gene/Insert
  Gene/Insert name: mRFP1
Terms and licenses: Academic/Nonprofit Terms; Industry Terms: Not Available to Industry
How to cite: pBT009.J3.RFP was a gift from James Carothers (Addgene plasmid # 177324 ; http://n2t.net/addgene:177324 ; RRID:Addgene_177324)
